>Addgene plasmid #183314 | CROP_C9_Puro_PDGFRB | addgene full sequence | sequence record 362657 | Addgene NGS Result
GGGAACAAAAGCTGGAGCTGCAAGCTTAATGTAGTCTTATGCAATACTCTTGTAGTCTTGCAACATGGTA
ACGATGAGTTAGCAACATGCCTTACAAGGAGAGAAAAAGCACCGTGCATGCCGATTGGTGGAAGTAAGGT
GGTACGATCGTGCCTTATTAGGAAGGCAACAGACGGGTCTGACATGGATTGGACGAACCACTGAATTGCC
GCATTGCAGAGATATTGTATTTAAGTGCCTAGCTCGATACATAAACGGGTCTCTCTGGTTAGACCAGATC
TGAGCCTGGGAGCTCTCTGGCTAACTAGGGAACCCACTGCTTAAGCCTCAATAAAGCTTGCCTTGAGTGC
TTCAAGTAGTGTGTGCCCGTCTGTTGTGTGACTCTGGTAACTAGAGATCCCTCAGACCCTTTTAGTCAGT
GTGGAAAATCTCTAGCAGTGGCGCCCGAACAGGGACTTGAAAGCGAAAGGGAAACCAGAGGAGCTCTCTC
GACGCAGGACTCGGCTTGCTGAAGCGCGCACGGCAAGAGGCGAGGGGCGGCGACTGGTGAGTACGCCAAA
AATTTTGACTAGCGGAGGCTAGAAGGAGAGAGATGGGTGCGAGAGCGTCAGTATTAAGCGGGGGAGAATT
AGATCGCGATGGGAAAAAATTCGGTTAAGGCCAGGGGGAAAGAAAAAATATAAATTAAAACATATAGTAT
GGGCAAGCAGGGAGCTAGAACGATTCGCAGTTAATCCTGGCCTGTTAGAAACATCAGAAGGCTGTAGACA
AATACTGGGACAGCTACAACCATCCCTTCAGACAGGATCAGAAGAACTTAGATCATTATATAATACAGTA
GCAACCCTCTATTGTGTGCATCAAAGGATAGAGATAAAAGACACCAAGGAAGCTTTAGACAAGATAGAGG
AAGAGCAAAACAAAAGTAAGACCACCGCACAGCAAGCGGCCGCTGATCTTCAGACCTGGAGGAGGAGATA
TGAGGGACAATTGGAGAAGTGAATTATATAAATATAAAGTAGTAAAAATTGAACCATTAGGAGTAGCACC
CACCAAGGCAAAGAGAAGAGTGGTGCAGAGAGAAAAAAGAGCAGTGGGAATAGGAGCTTTGTTCCTTGGG
TTCTTGGGAGCAGCAGGAAGCACTATGGGCGCAGCGTCAATGACGCTGACGGTACAGGCCAGACAATTAT
TGTCTGGTATAGTGCAGCAGCAGAACAATTTGCTGAGGGCTATTGAGGCGCAACAGCATCTGTTGCAACT
CACAGTCTGGGGCATCAAGCAGCTCCAGGCAAGAATCCTGGCTGTGGAAAGATACCTAAAGGATCAACAG
CTCCTGGGGATTTGGGGTTGCTCTGGAAAACTCATTTGCACCACTGCTGTGCCTTGGAATGCTAGTTGGA
GTAATAAATCTCTGGAACAGATTTGGAATCACACGACCTGGATGGAGTGGGACAGAGAAATTAACAATTA
CACAAGCTTAATACACTCCTTAATTGAAGAATCGCAAAACCAGCAAGAAAAGAATGAACAAGAATTATTG
GAATTAGATAAATGGGCAAGTTTGTGGAATTGGTTTAACATAACAAATTGGCTGTGGTATATAAAATTAT
TCATAATGATAGTAGGAGGCTTGGTAGGTTTAAGAATAGTTTTTGCTGTACTTTCTATAGTGAATAGAGT
TAGGCAGGGATATTCACCATTATCGTTTCAGAATCTTGAGACAAATGGCAGTATTCATCCACAATTTTAA
AAGAAAAGGGGGGATTGGGGGGTACAGTGCAGGGGAAAGAATAGTAGACATAATAGCAACAGACATACAA
ACTAAAGAATTACAAAAACAAATTACAAAAATTCAAAATTTTCGGGTTTATTACAGGGACAGCAGAGATC
CACTTTGGCGCCGGCTCGAGGGGGCCCGGGTGCAAAGATGGATAAAGTTTTAAACAGAGAGGAATCTTTG
CAGCTAATGGACCTTCTAGGTCTTGAAAGGAGTGGGAATTGGCTCCGTAGGTCTTGAAAGGAGTGGGAAT
TGGCTCCGGTGCCCGTCAGTGGGCAGAGCGCACATCGCCCACAGTCCCCGAGAAGTTGGGGGGAGGGGTC
GGCAATTGATCCGGTGCCTAGAGAAGGTGGCGCGGGGTAAACTGGGAAAGTGATGTCGTGTACTGGCTCC
GCCTTTTTCCCGAGGGTGGGGGAGAACCGTATATAAGTGCAGTAGTCGCCGTGAACGTTCTTTTTCGCAA
CGGGTTTGCCGCCAGAACACAGGACCGGTTCTAGAGCGCTGCCACCATGGACAAGAAGTACAGCATCGGC
CTGGACATCGGCACCAACTCTGTGGGCTGGGCCGTGATCACCGACGAGTACAAGGTGCCCAGCAAGAAAT
TCAAGGTGCTGGGCAACACCGACCGGCACAGCATCAAGAAGAACCTGATCGGAGCCCTGCTGTTCGACAG
CGGCGAAACAGCCGAGGCCACCCGGCTGAAGAGAACCGCCAGAAGAAGATACACCAGACGGAAGAACCGG
ATCTGCTATCTGCAAGAGATCTTCAGCAACGAGATGGCCAAGGTGGACGACAGCTTCTTCCACAGACTGG
AAGAGTCCTTCCTGGTGGAAGAGGATAAGAAGCACGAGCGGCACCCCATCTTCGGCAACATCGTGGACGA
GGTGGCCTACCACGAGAAGTACCCCACCATCTACCACCTGAGAAAGAAACTGGTGGACAGCACCGACAAG
GCCGACCTGCGGCTGATCTATCTGGCCCTGGCCCACATGATCAAGTTCCGGGGCCACTTCCTGATCGAGG
GCGACCTGAACCCCGACAACAGCGACGTGGACAAGCTGTTCATCCAGCTGGTGCAGACCTACAACCAGCT
GTTCGAGGAAAACCCCATCAACGCCAGCGGCGTGGACGCCAAGGCCATCCTGTCTGCCAGACTGAGCAAG
AGCAGACGGCTGGAAAATCTGATCGCCCAGCTGCCCGGCGAGAAGAAGAATGGCCTGTTCGGAAACCTGA
TTGCCCTGAGCCTGGGCCTGACCCCCAACTTCAAGAGCAACTTCGACCTGGCCGAGGATGCCAAACTGCA
GCTGAGCAAGGACACCTACGACGACGACCTGGACAACCTGCTGGCCCAGATCGGCGACCAGTACGCCGAC
CTGTTTCTGGCCGCCAAGAACCTGTCCGACGCCATCCTGCTGAGCGACATCCTGAGAGTGAACACCGAGA
TCACCAAGGCCCCCCTGAGCGCCTCTATGATCAAGAGATACGACGAGCACCACCAGGACCTGACCCTGCT
GAAAGCTCTCGTGCGGCAGCAGCTGCCTGAGAAGTACAAAGAGATTTTCTTCGACCAGAGCAAGAACGGC
TACGCCGGCTACATTGACGGCGGAGCCAGCCAGGAAGAGTTCTACAAGTTCATCAAGCCCATCCTGGAAA
AGATGGACGGCACCGAGGAACTGCTCGTGAAGCTGAACAGAGAGGACCTGCTGCGGAAGCAGCGGACCTT
CGACAACGGCAGCATCCCCCACCAGATCCACCTGGGAGAGCTGCACGCCATTCTGCGGCGGCAGGAAGAT
TTTTACCCATTCCTGAAGGACAACCGGGAAAAGATCGAGAAGATCCTGACCTTCCGCATCCCCTACTACG
TGGGCCCTCTGGCCAGGGGAAACAGCAGATTCGCCTGGATGACCAGAAAGAGCGAGGAAACCATCACCCC
CTGGAACTTCGAGGAAGTGGTGGACAAGGGCGCTTCCGCCCAGAGCTTCATCGAGCGGATGACCAACTTC
GATAAGAACCTGCCCAACGAGAAGGTGCTGCCCAAGCACAGCCTGCTGTACGAGTACTTCACCGTGTATA
ACGAGCTGACCAAAGTGAAATACGTGACCGAGGGAATGAGAAAGCCCGCCTTCCTGAGCGGCGAGCAGAA
AAAGGCCATCGTGGACCTGCTGTTCAAGACCAACCGGAAAGTGACCGTGAAGCAGCTGAAAGAGGACTAC
TTCAAGAAAATCGAGTGCTTCGACTCCGTGGAAATCTCCGGCGTGGAAGATCGGTTCAACGCCTCCCTGG
GCACATACCACGATCTGCTGAAAATTATCAAGGACAAGGACTTCCTGGACAATGAGGAAAACGAGGACAT
TCTGGAAGATATCGTGCTGACCCTGACACTGTTTGAGGACAGAGAGATGATCGAGGAACGGCTGAAAACC
TATGCCCACCTGTTCGACGACAAAGTGATGAAGCAGCTGAAGCGGCGGAGATACACCGGCTGGGGCAGGC
TGAGCCGGAAGCTGATCAACGGCATCCGGGACAAGCAGTCCGGCAAGACAATCCTGGATTTCCTGAAGTC
CGACGGCTTCGCCAACAGAAACTTCATGCAGCTGATCCACGACGACAGCCTGACCTTTAAAGAGGACATC
CAGAAAGCCCAGGTGTCCGGCCAGGGCGATAGCCTGCACGAGCACATTGCCAATCTGGCCGGCAGCCCCG
CCATTAAGAAGGGCATCCTGCAGACAGTGAAGGTGGTGGACGAGCTCGTGAAAGTGATGGGCCGGCACAA
GCCCGAGAACATCGTGATCGAAATGGCCAGAGAGAACCAGACCACCCAGAAGGGACAGAAGAACAGCCGC
GAGAGAATGAAGCGGATCGAAGAGGGCATCAAAGAGCTGGGCAGCCAGATCCTGAAAGAACACCCCGTGG
AAAACACCCAGCTGCAGAACGAGAAGCTGTACCTGTACTACCTGCAGAATGGGCGGGATATGTACGTGGA
CCAGGAACTGGACATCAACCGGCTGTCCGACTACGATGTGGACCATATCGTGCCTCAGAGCTTTCTGAAG
GACGACTCCATCGACAACAAGGTGCTGACCAGAAGCGACAAGAACCGGGGCAAGAGCGACAACGTGCCCT
CCGAAGAGGTCGTGAAGAAGATGAAGAACTACTGGCGGCAGCTGCTGAACGCCAAGCTGATTACCCAGAG
AAAGTTCGACAATCTGACCAAGGCCGAGAGAGGCGGCCTGAGCGAACTGGATAAGGCCGGCTTCATCAAG
AGACAGCTGGTGGAAACCCGGCAGATCACAAAGCACGTGGCACAGATCCTGGACTCCCGGATGAACACTA
AGTACGACGAGAATGACAAGCTGATCCGGGAAGTGAAAGTGATCACCCTGAAGTCCAAGCTGGTGTCCGA
TTTCCGGAAGGATTTCCAGTTTTACAAAGTGCGCGAGATCAACAACTACCACCACGCCCACGACGCCTAC
CTGAACGCCGTCGTGGGAACCGCCCTGATCAAAAAGTACCCTAAGCTGGAAAGCGAGTTCGTGTACGGCG
ACTACAAGGTGTACGACGTGCGGAAGATGATCGCCAAGAGCGAGCAGGAAATCGGCAAGGCTACCGCCAA
GTACTTCTTCTACAGCAACATCATGAACTTTTTCAAGACCGAGATTACCCTGGCCAACGGCGAGATCCGG
AAGCGGCCTCTGATCGAGACAAACGGCGAAACCGGGGAGATCGTGTGGGATAAGGGCCGGGATTTTGCCA
CCGTGCGGAAAGTGCTGAGCATGCCCCAAGTGAATATCGTGAAAAAGACCGAGGTGCAGACAGGCGGCTT
CAGCAAAGAGTCTATCCTGCCCAAGAGGAACAGCGATAAGCTGATCGCCAGAAAGAAGGACTGGGACCCT
AAGAAGTACGGCGGCTTCGACAGCCCCACCGTGGCCTATTCTGTGCTGGTGGTGGCCAAAGTGGAAAAGG
GCAAGTCCAAGAAACTGAAGAGTGTGAAAGAGCTGCTGGGGATCACCATCATGGAAAGAAGCAGCTTCGA
GAAGAATCCCATCGACTTTCTGGAAGCCAAGGGCTACAAAGAAGTGAAAAAGGACCTGATCATCAAGCTG
CCTAAGTACTCCCTGTTCGAGCTGGAAAACGGCCGGAAGAGAATGCTGGCCTCTGCCGGCGAACTGCAGA
AGGGAAACGAACTGGCCCTGCCCTCCAAATATGTGAACTTCCTGTACCTGGCCAGCCACTATGAGAAGCT
GAAGGGCTCCCCCGAGGATAATGAGCAGAAACAGCTGTTTGTGGAACAGCACAAGCACTACCTGGACGAG
ATCATCGAGCAGATCAGCGAGTTCTCCAAGAGAGTGATCCTGGCCGACGCTAATCTGGACAAAGTGCTGT
CCGCCTACAACAAGCACCGGGATAAGCCCATCAGAGAGCAGGCCGAGAATATCATCCACCTGTTTACCCT
GACCAATCTGGGAGCCCCTGCCGCCTTCAAGTACTTTGACACCACCATCGACCGGAAGAGGTACACCAGC
ACCAAAGAGGTGCTGGACGCCACCCTGATCCACCAGAGCATCACCGGCCTGTACGAGACACGGATCGACC
TGTCTCAGCTGGGAGGCGACAAGCGACCTGCCGCCACAAAGAAGGCTGGACAGGCTAAGAAGAAGAAAGA
TTACAAAGACGATGACGATAAGGGATCCGGCGCAACAAACTTCTCTCTGCTGAAACAAGCCGGAGATGTC
GAAGAGAATCCTGGACCGATGACCGAGTACAAGCCCACGGTGCGCCTCGCCACCCGCGACGACGTCCCCA
GGGCCGTACGCACCCTCGCCGCCGCGTTCGCCGACTACCCCGCCACGCGCCACACCGTCGATCCGGACCG
CCACATCGAGCGGGTCACCGAGCTGCAAGAACTCTTCCTCACGCGCGTCGGGCTCGACATCGGCAAGGTG
TGGGTCGCGGACGACGGCGCCGCCGTGGCGGTCTGGACCACGCCGGAGAGCGTCGAAGCGGGGGCGGTGT
TCGCCGAGATCGGCCCGCGCATGGCCGAGTTGAGCGGTTCCCGGCTGGCCGCGCAGCAACAGATGGAAGG
CCTCCTGGCGCCGCACCGGCCCAAGGAGCCCGCGTGGTTCCTGGCCACCGTCGGAGTCTCGCCCGACCAC
CAGGGCAAGGGTCTGGGCAGCGCCGTCGTGCTCCCCGGAGTGGAGGCGGCCGAGCGCGCCGGGGTGCCCG
CCTTCCTGGAGACCTCCGCGCCCCGCAACCTCCCCTTCTACGAGCGGCTCGGCTTCACCGTCACCGCCGA
CGTCGAGGTGCCCGAAGGACCGCGCACCTGGTGCATGACCCGCAAGCCCGGTGCCTGAACGCGTTAAGTC
GACAATCAACCTCTGGATTACAAAATTTGTGAAAGATTGACTGGTATTCTTAACTATGTTGCTCCTTTTA
CGCTATGTGGATACGCTGCTTTAATGCCTTTGTATCATGCTATTGCTTCCCGTATGGCTTTCATTTTCTC
CTCCTTGTATAAATCCTGGTTGCTGTCTCTTTATGAGGAGTTGTGGCCCGTTGTCAGGCAACGTGGCGTG
GTGTGCACTGTGTTTGCTGACGCAACCCCCACTGGTTGGGGCATTGCCACCACCTGTCAGCTCCTTTCCG
GGACTTTCGCTTTCCCCCTCCCTATTGCCACGGCGGAACTCATCGCCGCCTGCCTTGCCCGCTGCTGGAC
AGGGGCTCGGCTGTTGGGCACTGACAATTCCGTGGTGTTGTCGGGGAAATCATCGTCCTTTCCTTGGCTG
CTCGCCTGTGTTGCCACCTGGATTCTGCGCGGGACGTCCTTCTGCTACGTCCCTTCGGCCCTCAATCCAG
CGGACCTTCCTTCCCGCGGCCTGCTGCCGGCTCTGCGGCCTCTTCCGCGTCTTCGCCTTCGCCCTCAGAC
GAGTCGGATCTCCCTTTGGGCCGCCTCCCCGCGTCGACTTTAAGACCAATGACTTACAAGGCAGCTGTAG
ATCTTAGCCACTTTTTAAAAGAAAAGGGGGGACTGGAAGGGCTAATTCACTCCCAACGAAGACAAGATTT
CACCATTATCGTTTCAGACCCACCTCCCAACCCCGAGGGGACCCAGAGAGGGCCTATTTCCCATGATTCC
TTCATATTTGCATATACGATACAAGGCTGTTAGAGAGATAATTAGAATTAATTTGACTGTAAACACAAAG
ATATTAGTACAAAATACGTGACGTAGAAAGTAATAATTTCTTGGGTAGTTTGCAGTTTTAAAATTATGTT
TTAAAATGGACTATCATATGCTTACCGTAACTTGAAAGTATTTCGATTTCTTGGCTTTATATATCTTGTG
GAAAGGACGAAACACCGAAAGGCCATCAACATCACCGGTTTTAGAGCTAGAAATAGCAAGTTAAAATAAG
GCTAGTCCGTTATCAACTTGAAAAAGTGGCACCGAGTCGGTGCTTTTTTAAGCTTGGCGTAACTAGATCT
TGAGACACTGCTTTTTGCTTGTACTGGGTCTCTCTGGTTAGACCAGATCTGAGCCTGGGAGCTCTCTGGC
TAACTAGGGAACCCACTGCTTAAGCCTCAATAAAGCTTGCCTTGAGTGCTTCAAGTAGTGTGTGCCCGTC
TGTTGTGTGACTCTGGTAACTAGAGATCCCTCAGACCCTTTTAGTCAGTGTGGAAAATCTCTAGCAGTAC
GTATAGTAGTTCATGTCATCTTATTATTCAGTATTTATAACTTGCAAAGAAATGAATATCAGAGAGTGAG
AGGAACTTGTTTATTGCAGCTTATAATGGTTACAAATAAAGCAATAGCATCACAAATTTCACAAATAAAG
CATTTTTTTCACTGCATTCTAGTTGTGGTTTGTCCAAACTCATCAATGTATCTTATCATGTCTGGCTCTA
GCTATCCCGCCCCTAACTCCGCCCATCCCGCCCCTAACTCCGCCCAGTTCCGCCCATTCTCCGCCCCATG
GCTGACTAATTTTTTTTATTTATGCAGAGGCCGAGGCCGCCTCGGCCTCTGAGCTATTCCAGAAGTAGTG
AGGAGGCTTTTTTGGAGGCCTAGGGACGTACCCAATTCGCCCTATAGTGAGTCGTATTACGCGCGCTCAC
TGGCCGTCGTTTTACAACGTCGTGACTGGGAAAACCCTGGCGTTACCCAACTTAATCGCCTTGCAGCACA
TCCCCCTTTCGCCAGCTGGCGTAATAGCGAAGAGGCCCGCACCGATCGCCCTTCCCAACAGTTGCGCAGC
CTGAATGGCGAATGGG
[124 nt withheld, positions 9047-9170]
C
[91 nt withheld, positions 9172-9262]
A
[49 nt withheld, positions 9264-9312]
CCTTTGACGTTGGAGTCCACGTTCTTT
[37 nt withheld, positions 9340-9376]
ACCCTATCTCGGTCTATTCTTTTGATTTATAAGGGATTTTGCCGATTTCGGCCTATTGGTTAAAAAATGA
GCTGATTTAACAAAAATTTAACGCGAATTTTAACAAAATATTAACGCTTACAATTTAGGTGGCACTTTTC
GGGGAAATGTGCGCGGAACCCCTATTTGTTTATTTTTCTAAATACATTCAAATATGTATCCGCTCATGAG
ACAATAACCCTGATAAATGCTTCAATAATATTGAAAAAGGAAGAGTATGAGTATTCAACATTTCCGTGTC
GCCCTTATTCCCTTTTTTGCGGCATTTTGCCTTCCTGTTTTTGCTCACCCAGAAACGCTGGTGAAAGTAA
AAGATGCTGAAGATCAGTTGGGTGCACGAGTGGGTTACATCGAACTGGATCTCAACAGCGGTAAGATCCT
TGAGAGTTTTCGCCCCGAAGAACGTTTTCCAATGATGAGCACTTTTAAAGTTCTGCTATGTGGCGCGGTA
TTATCCCGTATTGACGCCGGGCAAGAGCAACTCGGTCGCCGCATACACTATTCTCAGAATGACTTGGTTG
AGTACTCACCAGTCACAGAAAAGCATCTTACGGATGGCATGACAGTAAGAGAATTATGCAGTGCTGCCAT
AACCATGAGTGATAACACTGCGGCCAACTTACTTCTGACAACGATCGGAGGACCGAAGGAGCTAACCGCT
TTTTTGCACAACATGGGGGATCATGTAACTCGCCTTGATCGTTGGGAACCGGAGCTGAATGAAGCCATAC
CAAACGACGAGCGTGACACCACGATGCCTGTAGCAATGGCAACAACGTTGCGCAAACTATTAACTGGCGA
ACTACTTACTCTAGCTTCCCGGCAACAATTAATAGACTGGATGGAGGCGGATAAAGTTGCAGGACCACTT
CTGCGCTCGGCCCTTCCGGCTGGCTGGTTTATTGCTGATAAATCTGGAGCCGGTGAGCGTGGGTCTCGCG
GTATCATTGCAGCACTGGGGCCAGATGGTAAGCCCTCCCGTATCGTAGTTATCTACACGACGGGGAGTCA
GGCAACTATGGATGAACGAAATAGACAGATCGCTGAGATAGGTGCCTCACTGATTAAGCATTGGTAACTG
TCAGACCAAGTTTACTCATATATACTTTAGATTGATTTAAAACTTCATTTTTAATTTAAAAGGATCTAGG
TGAAGATCCTTTTTGATAATCTCATGACCAAAATCCCTTAACGTGAGTTTTCGTTCCACTGAGCGTCAGA
CCCCGTAGAAAAGATCAAAGGATCTTCTTGAGATCCTTTTTTTCTGCGCGTAATCTGCTGCTTGCAAACA
AAAAAACCACCGCTACCAGCGGTGGTTTGTTTGCCGGATCAAGAGCTACCAACTCTTTTTCCGAAGGTAA
CTGGCTTCAGCAGAGCGCAGATACCAAATACTGTTCTTCTAGTGTAGCCGTAGTTAGGCCACCACTTCAA
GAACTCTGTAGCACCGCCTACATACCTCGCTCTGCTAATCCTGTTACCAGTGGCTGCTGCCAGTGGCGAT
AAGTCGTGTCTTACCGGGTTGGACTCAAGACGATAGTTACCGGATAAGGCGCAGCGGTCGGGCTGAACGG
GGGGTTCGTGCACACAGCCCAGCTTGGAGCGAACGACCTACACCGAACTGAGATACCTACAGCGTGAGCT
ATGAGAAAGCGCCACGCTTCCCGAAGGGAGAAAGGCGGACAGGTATCCGGTAAGCGGCAGGGTCGGAACA
GGAGAGCGCACGAGGGAGCTTCCAGGGGGAAACGCCTGGTATCTTTATAGTCCTGTCGGGTTTCGCCACC
TCTGACTTGAGCGTCGATTTTTGTGATGCTCGTCAGGGGGGCGGAGCCTATGGAAAAACGCCAGCAACGC
GGCCTTTTTACGGTTCCTGGCCTTTTGCTGGCCTTTTGCTCACATGTTCTTTCCTGCGTTATCCCCTGAT
TCTGTGGATAACCGTATTACCGCCTTTGAGTGAGCTGATACCGCTCGCCGCAGCCGAACGACCGAGCGCA
GCGAGTCAGTGAGCGAGGAAGCGGAAGAGCGCCCAATACGCAAACCGCCTCTCCCCGCGCGTTGGCCGAT
TCATTAATGCAGCTGGCACGACAGGTTTCCCGACTGGAAAGCGGGCAGTGAGCGCAACGCAATTAATGTG
AGTTAGCTCACTCATTAGGCACCCCAGGCTTTACACTTTATGCTTCCGGCTCGTATGTTGTGTGGAATTG
TGAGCGGATAACAATTTCACACAGGAAACAGCTATGACCATGATTACGCCAAGCGCGCAATTAACCCTCA
CTAAA
Features (pLannotate 1.2.2; 30 found; start..end, strand, type, name):
     30..256     +  promoter       RSV promoter: Rous sarcoma virus enhancer/promoter
    257..437     +  LTR            5' LTR (truncated): truncated 5' long terminal repeat (LTR) from HIV-1
    484..609     +  misc_feature   HIV-1 Ψ: packaging signal of human immunodeficiency virus type 1
    593..956     +  CDS            HIV-1 gag (fragment): gag protein from human immunodeficiency virus 1; gag
   1102..1335    +  misc_feature   RRE: The Rev response element (RRE) of HIV-1 allows for Rev-dependent mRNA export from the nucleus to the cytoplasm.
   1745..1862    +  misc_feature   cPPT/CTS: central polypurine tract and central termination sequence of HIV-1
   1928..1994    +  CDS            small t antigen (fragment): SV40 (simian virus 40) small t antigen
   2008..2025    +  CDS            small t antigen (fragment): SV40 (simian virus 40) small t antigen
   2051..2262    +  promoter       EF-1α core promoter: core promoter for human elongation factor EF-1α
   2287..6390    +  CDS            Cas9: Cas9 (Csn1) endonuclease from the Streptococcus pyogenes Type II CRISPR/Cas system generates RNA-guided double strand breaks in DNA
   6529..7128    +  CDS            PuroR (fragment): puromycin N-acetyltransferase; pac from Streptomyces; confers resistance to puromycin
   7144..7732    +  misc_feature   WPRE: woodchuck hepatitis virus posttranscriptional regulatory element
   7728..7838    +  CDS            nef (fragment): NEF_HV1LA - Experimental evidence at protein level: Swiss-Prot protein existence level 1. Extracellular Nef protein targets CD4(+) T-lymphocytes for apoptosis by interacting with CXCR4 surface receptors. From Human immunodeficiency virus type 1 group M subtype B (isolate Lai) (HIV-1).
   7858..7884    +  CDS            Rev (fragment): human immunodeficiency virus 1 (HIV-1) Rev protein; rev; enhances nuclear export of unspliced and incompletely spliced viral mRNAs
   7888..8128    +  promoter       U6 promoter: RNA polymerase III promoter for human U6 snRNA
   8158..8233    +  misc_RNA       gRNA scaffold: guide RNA scaffold for the Streptococcus pyogenes CRISPR/Cas9 system
   8286..8466    +  LTR            5' LTR (truncated): truncated 5' long terminal repeat (LTR) from HIV-1
   8544..8665    +  polyA_signal   SV40 poly(A) signal: SV40 polyadenylation signal
   8705..8840    +  rep_origin     SV40 ori: SV40 origin of replication
   8861..8879    -  promoter       T7 promoter: promoter for bacteriophage T7 RNA polymerase
   8887..9042    +  CDS            lacZα (fragment): LacZα fragment of β-galactosidase; lacZ fragment
   9047..9475    +  rep_origin     f1 ori (sequence partly withheld): f1 bacteriophage origin of replication; arrow indicates direction of (+) strand synthesis
   9528..9632    +  promoter       AmpR promoter: bla
   9633..10493   +  CDS            AmpR: β-lactamase; bla; confers resistance to ampicillin, carbenicillin, and related antibiotics
  10664..11252   +  rep_origin     ori: high-copy-number ColE1/pMB1/pBR322/pUC origin of replication
  11435..11527   +  CDS            lacI (fragment): lac repressor; lacI; The lac repressor binds to the lac operator to inhibit transcription in E. coli. This inhibition can be relieved by adding lactose or isopropyl-β-D-thiogalactopyranoside (IPTG).
  11540..11561   +  protein_bind   CAP binding site: CAP binding activates transcription in the presence of cAMP. E. coli catabolite activator protein
  11576..11606   +  promoter       lac promoter: promoter for the E. coli lac operon
  11610..11632   +  protein_bind   lac operator (fragment): The lac repressor binds to the lac operator to inhibit transcription in E. coli. This inhibition can be relieved by adding lactose or isopropyl-β-D-thiogalactopyranoside (IPTG). lac repressor encoded by lacI
  11675..2       +  promoter       T3 promoter (across the origin): promoter for bacteriophage T3 RNA polymerase
