[The description below was written by a language model from this plasmid's Addgene catalogue record and pLannotate feature annotations shown in this document.]
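Description:
CROP_C9_Puro_PDGFRB is an 11.7 kb third-generation-style lentiviral transfer plasmid built on the CROPseq backbone. It provides an all-in-one CRISPR knockout system carrying a single guide RNA against PDGFRB. In bacteria it is maintained through a high-copy ColE1/pUC origin and selected with ampicillin via the β-lactamase gene. The backbone also retains an f1 origin, an SV40 origin and poly(A) signal, and remnants of a lacZα/lac promoter cloning region flanked by T7 and T3 promoters.

The viral portion begins with an RSV promoter fused to a truncated HIV-1 5' LTR, which drives Tat-independent genomic RNA production in packaging cells. This is followed by the Ψ packaging signal with a gag fragment, the RRE for Rev-dependent nuclear export, and the cPPT/CTS. An EF-1α core promoter drives Streptococcus pyogenes Cas9, followed by a puromycin N-acetyltransferase coding sequence for selecting transduced mammalian cells. The table does not annotate the linker between the two, so how they are co-expressed is not stated. A WPRE downstream enhances transcript expression.

The human U6 promoter, the guide and the gRNA scaffold lie after the WPRE, immediately upstream of the truncated 3' LTR element. This is the position characteristic of the CROPseq design, in which a cassette placed within the 3' LTR is copied to the 5' LTR during reverse transcription. The guide is then also carried on the Pol II transcript, where it can be read by RNA sequencing.

The construct suits single-vector lentiviral knockout of PDGFRB, and the associated publication concerns screening of cancer vulnerabilities in perfusable ex vivo cultures.
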