Addgene plasmid #183314: CROP_C9_Puro_PDGFRB
Purpose: All-in-One CRISPRko system with a guide RNA that targets PDGFRB gene
Depositing lab: Prashant Mali. Depositing organization: University of California, San Diego (UCSD). Publication: Integrated genome and tissue engineering enables screening of cancer vulnerabilities in physiologically relevant perfusable ex vivo cultures. Hu M, Lei XY, Larson JD, McAlonis M, Ford K, McDonald D, Mach K, Rusert JM, Wechsler-Reya RJ, Mali P. Biomaterials. 2022 Jan;280:121276. doi: 10.1016/j.biomaterials.2021.121276. Epub 2021 Dec 2. PubMed 34890975.
Backbone
  Vector backbone: CROPseq
  Vector type: Lentiviral
Growth in bacteria
  Bacterial resistance: Ampicillin, 100 μg/mL
  Growth temperature: 37°C
  Growth strain: NEB Stable
  Copy number: High Copy
Gene/Insert
  Gene/Insert name: PDGFRB
  gRNA/shRNA sequence: AAAGGCCATCAACATCACCG
  Species: Synthetic
  Cloning method: Gibson Cloning
Terms and licenses: Academic/Nonprofit Terms; Industry Terms: Not Available to Industry
How to cite: CROP_C9_Puro_PDGFRB was a gift from Prashant Mali (Addgene plasmid # 183314 ; http://n2t.net/addgene:183314 ; RRID:Addgene_183314)
